>Addgene plasmid #161545 | pJB001 CMV 3xFLAG-NLS-FKBP-ZF2 | addgene full sequence | sequence record 318358 | Addgene NGS Result
AGATCTCCCGATCCCCTATGGTGCACTCTCAGTACAATCTGCTCTGATGCCGCATAGTTAAGCCAGTATC
TGCTCCCTGCTTGTGTGTTGGAGGTCGCTGAGTAGTGCGCGAGCAAAATTTAAGCTACAACAAGGCAAGG
CTTGACCGACAATTGCATGAAGAATCTGCTTAGGGTTAGGCGTTTTGCGCTGCTTCGCGATGTACGGGCC
AGATATACGCGTTGACATTGATTATTGACTAGTTATTAATAGTAATCAATTACGGGGTCATTAGTTCATA
GCCCATATATGGAGTTCCGCGTTACATAACTTACGGTAAATGGCCCGCCTGGCTGACCGCCCAACGACCC
CCGCCCATTGACGTCAATAATGACGTATGTTCCCATAGTAACGCCAATAGGGACTTTCCATTGACGTCAA
TGGGTGGAGTATTTACGGTAAACTGCCCACTTGGCAGTACATCAAGTGTATCATATGCCAAGTACGCCCC
CTATTGACGTCAATGACGGTAAATGGCCCGCCTGGCATTATGCCCAGTACATGACCTTATGGGACTTTCC
TACTTGGCAGTACATCTACGTATTAGTCATCGCTATTACCATGGTGATGCGGTTTTGGCAGTACATCAAT
GGGCGTGGATAGCGGTTTGACTCACGGGGATTTCCAAGTCTCCACCCCATTGACGTCAATGGGAGTTTGT
TTTGGCACCAAAATCAACGGGACTTTCCAAAATGTCGTAACAACTCCGCCCCATTGACGCAAATGGGCGG
TAGGCGTGTACGGTGGGAGGTCTATATAAGCAGAGCTCTCTGGCTAACTAGAGAACCCACTGCTTACTGG
CTTATCGAAATTAATACGACTCACTATAGGGAGTCCCAAGCTGGCTAGCTTAAGGCCACCATGGATTATA
AGGATCACGATGGCGACTACAAGGACCACGATATTGACTACAAAGACGATGACGATAAAATGGCTCCTAA
GAAAAAGCGCAAAGTCGGTATCCATGGCGTTCCCGTCGACGGTGGACTCCAAGTTAAGATGGGAGTGCAG
GTGGAAACCATCTCCCCAGGAGACGGGCGCACCTTCCCCAAGCGCGGCCAGACCTGCGTGGTGCACTACA
CCGGGATGCTTGAAGATGGAAAGAAATTTGATTCCTCCCGGGACAGAAACAAGCCCTTTAAGTTTATGCT
AGGCAAGCAGGAGGTGATCCGAGGCTGGGAAGAAGGGGTTGCCCAGATGAGTGTGGGTCAGAGAGCCAAA
CTGACTATATCTCCAGATTATGCCTATGGTGCCACTGGGCACCCAGGCATCATCCCACCACATGCCACTC
TCGTCTTTGATGTGGAGCTTCTAAAACTGGAAGGATCCGGTGGTGGCGGGTCTGGAGGAGGAGGTAGTGG
TGGAGGTGGCTCTGGTACCGGTGGAGCTAGACCCGGGGAGCGCCCCTTCCAGTGTCGCATTTGCATGCGG
AACTTTTCGAGAAATTTCATTTTGCAAAGACATACCCGTACTCATACCGGTGAAAAACCGTTTCAGTGTC
GGATCTGTATGCGAAATTTCTCCGATAGAGCTAATTTGAGGAGGCATCTGCGTACGCACACCGGCGAGAA
GCCATTCCAATGCCGAATATGCATGCGCAACTTCAGTAGACATGATCAATTGACTAGACACCTAAAAACC
CACCTGAGAGGATCTTAAGCGGCCGCTCGAGTCTAGAGGGCCCGTTTAAACCCGCTGATCAGCCTCGACT
GTGCCTTCTAGTTGCCAGCCATCTGTTGTTTGCCCCTCCCCCGTGCCTTCCTTGACCCTGGAAGGTGCCA
CTCCCACTGTCCTTTCCTAATAAAATGAGGAAATTGCATCGCATTGTCTGAGTAGGTGTCATTCTATTCT
GGGGGGTGGGGTGGGGCAGGACAGCAAGGGGGAGGATTGGGAAGTCAATAGCAGGCATGCTGGGGATGCG
GTGGGCTCTATGGCTTCTGAGGCGGAAAGAACCAGCTGGGGCTCTAGGGGGTATCCCC
[124 nt withheld, positions 2019-2142]
C
[91 nt withheld, positions 2144-2234]
A
[49 nt withheld, positions 2236-2284]
CCTTTGACGTTGGAGTCCACGTTCTTT
[37 nt withheld, positions 2312-2348]
ACCCTATCTCGGTCTATTCTTTTGATTTATAAGGGATTTTGCCGATTTCGGCCTATTGGTTAAAAAATGA
GCTGATTTAACAAAAATTTAACGCGAATTAATTCTGTGGAATGTGTGTCAGTTAGGCTCAATTAGTCAGC
AACCATAGTCCCGCCCCTAACTCCGCCCATCCCGCCCCTAACTCCGCCCAGTTCCGCCCATTCTCCGCCC
CATGGCTGACTAATTTTTTTTATTTATGCAGAGGCCGAGGCCGCCTCTGCCTCTGAGCTATTCCAGAAGT
AGTGAGGAGGCTTTTTTGGAGGCCTAGGCTTTTGCAAAAAGCTCCCGGGAGCTTGTATATCCATTTTCGG
AGGTTGGGCTTCGGAATCGTTTTCCGGGACGCCGGCTGGATGATCCTCCAGCGCGGGGATCTCATGCTGG
AGTTCTTCGCCCACCCCAACTTGTTTATTGCAGCTTATAATGGTTACAAATAAAGCAATAGCATCACAAA
TTTCACAAATAAAGCATTTTTTTCACTGCATTCTAGTTGTGGTTTGTCCAAACTCATCAATGTATCTTAT
CATGTCTGTATACCGTCGACCTCTAGCTAGAGCTTGGCGTAATCATGGTCATAGCTGTTTCCTGTGTGAA
ATTGTTATCCGCTCACAATTCCACACAACATACGAGCCGGAAGCATAAAGTGTAAAGCCTGGGGTGCCTA
ATGAGTGAGCTAACTCACATTAATTGCGTTGCGCTCACTGCCCGCTTTCCAGTCGGGAAACCTGTCGTGC
CAGCTGCATTAATGAATCGGCCAACGCGCGGGGAGAGGCGGTTTGCGTATTGGGCGCTCTTCCGCTTCCT
CGCTCACTGACTCGCTGCGCTCGGTCGTTCGGCTGCGGCGAGCGGTATCAGCTCACTCAAAGGCGGTAAT
ACGGTTATCCACAGAATCAGGGGATAACGCAGGAAAGAACATGTGAGCAAAAGGCCAGCAAAAGGCCAGG
AACCGTAAAAAGGCCGCGTTGCTGGCGTTTTTCCATAGGCTCCGCCCCCCTGACGAGCATCACAAAAATC
GACGCTCAAGTCAGAGGTGGCGAAACCCGACAGGACTATAAAGATACCAGGCGTTTCCCCCTGGAAGCTC
CCTCGTGCGCTCTCCTGTTCCGACCCTGCCGCTTACCGGATACCTGTCCGCCTTTCTCCCTTCGGGAAGC
GTGGCGCTTTCTCATAGCTCACGCTGTAGGTATCTCAGTTCGGTGTAGGTCGTTCGCTCCAAGCTGGGCT
GTGTGCACGAACCCCCCGTTCAGCCCGACCGCTGCGCCTTATCCGGTAACTATCGTCTTGAGTCCAACCC
GGTAAGACACGACTTATCGCCACTGGCAGCAGCCACTGGTAACAGGATTAGCAGAGCGAGGTATGTAGGC
GGTGCTACAGAGTTCTTGAAGTGGTGGCCTAACTACGGCTACACTAGAAGAACAGTATTTGGTATCTGCG
CTCTGCTGAAGCCAGTTACCTTCGGAAAAAGAGTTGGTAGCTCTTGATCCGGCAAACAAACCACCGCTGG
TAGCGGTGGTTTTTTTGTTTGCAAGCAGCAGATTACGCGCAGAAAAAAAGGATCTCAAGAAGATCCTTTG
ATCTTTTCTACGGGGTCTGACGCTCAGTGGAACGAAAACTCACGTTAAGGGATTTTGGTCATGAGATTAT
CAAAAAGGATCTTCACCTAGATCCTTTTAAATTAAAAATGAAGTTTTAAATCAATCTAAAGTATATATGA
GTAAACTTGGTCTGACAGTTACCAATGCTTAATCAGTGAGGCACCTATCTCAGCGATCTGTCTATTTCGT
TCATCCATAGTTGCCTGACTCCCCGTCGTGTAGATAACTACGATACGGGAGGGCTTACCATCTGGCCCCA
GTGCTGCAATGATACCGCGAGATCCACGCTCACCGGCTCCAGATTTATCAGCAATAAACCAGCCAGCCGG
AAGGGCCGAGCGCAGAAGTGGTCCTGCAACTTTATCCGCCTCCATCCAGTCTATTAATTGTTGCCGGGAA
GCTAGAGTAAGTAGTTCGCCAGTTAATAGTTTGCGCAACGTTGTTGCCATTGCTACAGGCATCGTGGTGT
CACGCTCGTCGTTTGGTATGGCTTCATTCAGCTCCGGTTCCCAACGATCAAGGCGAGTTACATGATCCCC
CATGTTGTGCAAAAAAGCGGTTAGCTCCTTCGGTCCTCCGATCGTTGTCAGAAGTAAGTTGGCCGCAGTG
TTATCACTCATGGTTATGGCAGCACTGCATAATTCTCTTACTGTCATGCCATCCGTAAGATGCTTTTCTG
TGACTGGTGAGTACTCAACCAAGTCATTCTGAGAATAGTGTATGCGGCGACCGAGTTGCTCTTGCCCGGC
GTCAATACGGGATAATACCGCGCCACATAGCAGAACTTTAAAAGTGCTCATCATTGGAAAACGTTCTTCG
GGGCGAAAACTCTCAAGGATCTTACCGCTGTTGAGATCCAGTTCGATGTAACCCACTCGTGCACCCAACT
GATCTTCAGCATCTTTTACTTTCACCAGCGTTTCTGGGTGAGCAAAAACAGGAAGGCAAAATGCCGCAAA
AAAGGGAATAAGGGCGACACGGAAATGTTGAATACTCATACTCTTCCTTTTTCAATATTATTGAAGCATT
TATCAGGGTTATTGTCTCATGAGCGGATACATATTTGAATGTATTTAGAAAAATAAACAAATAGGGGTTC
CGCGCACATTTCCCCGAAAAGTGCCACCTGACGTCGACGGATCGGG
Features (pLannotate 1.2.2; 21 found; start..end, strand, type, name):
     17..69      -  misc_feature   bom (fragment): basis of mobility region from pBR322
    224..603     +  enhancer       CMV enhancer: human cytomegalovirus immediate early enhancer
    604..807     +  promoter       CMV promoter: human cytomegalovirus (CMV) immediate early promoter
    803..836     +  LTR            5' LTR (truncated) (fragment): truncated 5' long terminal repeat (LTR) from HIV-1
    852..870     +  promoter       T7 promoter: promoter for bacteriophage T7 RNA polymerase
    946..969     +  CDS            3xFLAG (fragment): three tandem FLAG® epitope tags
   1039..1362    +  CDS            FKBP1A: FKB1A_HUMAN - Also known as FKBP1, FKBP12. Experimental evidence at protein level: Swiss-Prot protein existence level 1. Keeps in an inactive conformation TGFBR1, the TGF-beta type I serine/threonine kinase receptor, preventing TGF-beta receptor activation in absence of ligand. Recruits SMAD7 to ACVR1B which prevents the association of SMAD2 and SMAD3 with the activin receptor complex, thereby blocking the activin signal. May modulate the RYR1 calcium channel activity. PPIases accelerate the folding of proteins. It catalyzes the cis-trans isomerization of proline imidic peptide bonds in oligop
   1749..1860    +  polyA_signal   bGH poly(A) signal: bovine growth hormone polyadenylation signal
   1977..1998    +  promoter       SV40 promoter (fragment): SV40 enhancer and early promoter
   2019..2447    +  rep_origin     f1 ori (sequence partly withheld): f1 bacteriophage origin of replication; arrow indicates direction of (+) strand synthesis
   2452..2474    +  promoter       SV40 promoter (fragment): SV40 enhancer and early promoter
   2475..2666    +  promoter       SV40 promoter: SV40 early promoter
   2693..2791    +  CDS            ble (fragment): BLE_KLEPN - Experimental evidence at protein level: Swiss-Prot protein existence level 1. Binding protein with a strong affinity to the bleomycin family of antibiotics. Binds to CL990; an antimitotic-antibiotic compound. From Klebsiella pneumoniae.
   2786..2907    +  polyA_signal   SV40 poly(A) signal: SV40 polyadenylation signal
   2980..2996    -  protein_bind   lac operator: The lac repressor binds to the lac operator to inhibit transcription in E. coli. This inhibition can be relieved by adding lactose or isopropyl-β-D-thiogalactopyranoside (IPTG). lac repressor encoded by lacI
   3004..3034    -  promoter       lac promoter: promoter for the E. coli lac operon
   3049..3070    -  protein_bind   CAP binding site: CAP binding activates transcription in the presence of cAMP. E. coli catabolite activator protein
   3083..3175    -  CDS            lacI (fragment): lac repressor; lacI; The lac repressor binds to the lac operator to inhibit transcription in E. coli. This inhibition can be relieved by adding lactose or isopropyl-β-D-thiogalactopyranoside (IPTG).
   3358..3946    -  rep_origin     ori: high-copy-number ColE1/pMB1/pBR322/pUC origin of replication
   4117..4977    -  CDS            AmpR: β-lactamase; bla; confers resistance to ampicillin, carbenicillin, and related antibiotics
   4978..5082    -  promoter       AmpR promoter: bla
