[The description below was written by a language model from this plasmid's Addgene catalogue record and pLannotate feature annotations shown in this document.]
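Description:
pJB001 CMV 3xFLAG-NLS-FKBP-ZF2 is a mammalian expression plasmid of about 5.1 kb built on pPD005, a pcDNA-type backbone adapted for Golden Gate assembly, and is catalogued for synthetic biology use. In E. coli it is maintained at high copy through a ColE1/pUC-type origin and selected with ampicillin via the β-lactamase gene and its native promoter. An f1 phage origin is also present. Downstream of the SV40 early promoter the annotation finds only a short fragment of the bleomycin-family resistance gene (ble) followed by the SV40 polyadenylation signal, so the plasmid does not appear to carry an intact mammalian selection marker and is probably suited mainly to transient transfection. Short matches to bom, an HIV-1 LTR, lacI and lac promoter/operator elements look like backbone remnants rather than functional modules.

The payload is a synthetic fusion protein cloned between NheI and NotI sites. It is transcribed constitutively from the human CMV immediate early enhancer and promoter and terminated by the bovine growth hormone polyadenylation signal, with a T7 promoter lying just upstream of the coding region. The open reading frame begins with an N-terminal 3xFLAG epitope for detection, followed by a nuclear localization signal, human FKBP12 (FKBP1A) and a zinc-finger DNA-binding domain designated ZF2. The feature table annotates only part of the 3xFLAG tag and the FKBP segment, leaving the NLS and zinc finger unannotated. FKBP is commonly used as one half of a rapamycin-type chemically induced dimerization pair, so this protein could plausibly act as the DNA-binding half of a split, ligand-inducible transcription factor, although the record does not say so. The associated work concerns model-guided design of mammalian genetic programs.
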