Addgene plasmid #161545: pJB001 CMV 3xFLAG-NLS-FKBP-ZF2
Purpose: Constitutive expression of 3xFLAG-NLS-FKBP-ZF2 under the CMV promoter
Depositing lab: Joshua Leonard. Depositing organization: Northwestern University. Publication: Model-guided design of mammalian genetic programs. Muldoon JJ, Kandula V, Hong M, Donahue PS, Boucher JD, Bagheri N, Leonard JN. Sci Adv. 2021 Feb 19;7(8). pii: 7/8/eabe9375. doi: 10.1126/sciadv.abe9375. Print 2021 Feb. PubMed 33608279.
Backbone
  Vector backbone: pPD005 pcDNA Golden Gate
  Vector type: Mammalian Expression, Synthetic Biology
Growth in bacteria
  Bacterial resistance: Ampicillin, 100 μg/mL
  Growth temperature: 37°C
  Growth strain: DH5alpha
  Copy number: High Copy
Gene/Insert
  Gene/Insert name: 3xFLAG-NLS-FKBP-ZF2
  Species: Synthetic
  Promoter: CMV
  Tag / fusion protein: 3x-FLAG (N terminal on insert)
  Cloning method: Restriction Enzyme; 5′ cloning site NheI (not destroyed); 3′ cloning site NotI (not destroyed)
  Sequencing primers: 5′ GTGATGCGGTTTTGGCAGTACATCAATG; 3′ CAGTGGGAGTGGCACCTTCC
Terms and licenses: Academic/Nonprofit Terms; Industry Terms: Not Available to Industry
How to cite: pJB001 CMV 3xFLAG-NLS-FKBP-ZF2 was a gift from Joshua Leonard (Addgene plasmid # 161545 ; http://n2t.net/addgene:161545 ; RRID:Addgene_161545)
