>Addgene plasmid #161545 | pJB001 CMV 3xFLAG-NLS-FKBP-ZF2 | depositor partial sequence | sequence record 313006 | 3xFLAG-NLS-FKBP-ZF2 gene
ATGGATTATAAGGATCACGATGGCGACTACAAGGACCACGATATTGACTACAAAGACGATGACGATAAAA
TGGCTCCTAAGAAAAAGCGCAAAGTCGGTATCCATGGCGTTCCCGTCGACGGTGGACTCCAAGTTAAGAT
GGGAGTGCAGGTGGAAACCATCTCCCCAGGAGACGGGCGCACCTTCCCCAAGCGCGGCCAGACCTGCGTG
GTGCACTACACCGGGATGCTTGAAGATGGAAAGAAATTTGATTCCTCCCGGGACAGAAACAAGCCCTTTA
AGTTTATGCTAGGCAAGCAGGAGGTGATCCGAGGCTGGGAAGAAGGGGTTGCCCAGATGAGTGTGGGTCA
GAGAGCCAAACTGACTATATCTCCAGATTATGCCTATGGTGCCACTGGGCACCCAGGCATCATCCCACCA
CATGCCACTCTCGTCTTTGATGTGGAGCTTCTAAAACTGGAAGGATCCGGTGGTGGCGGGTCTGGAGGAG
GAGGTAGTGGTGGAGGTGGCTCTGGTACCGGTGGAGCTAGACCCGGGGAGCGCCCCTTCCAGTGTCGCAT
TTGCATGCGGAACTTTTCGAGAAATTTCATTTTGCAAAGACATACCCGTACTCATACCGGTGAAAAACCG
TTTCAGTGTCGGATCTGTATGCGAAATTTCTCCGATAGAGCTAATTTGAGGAGGCATCTGCGTACGCACA
CCGGCGAGAAGCCATTCCAATGCCGAATATGCATGCGCAACTTCAGTAGACATGATCAATTGACTAGACA
CCTAAAAACCCACCTGAGAGGATCTTAA
